Addgene plasmid #192420: LLP761_L2pV1_OR-OCS_s35S-Cre
Purpose: To act as a 1-input state of the OR gate.
Depositing lab: Ryan Lister. Depositing organization: University of Western Australia. Publication: Synthetic memory circuits for stable cell reprogramming in plants. Lloyd JPB, Ly F, Gong P, Pflueger J, Swain T, Pflueger C, Fourie E, Khan MA, Kidd BN, Lister R. Nat Biotechnol. 2022 Jul 4. pii: 10.1038/s41587-022-01383-2. doi: 10.1038/s41587-022-01383-2. PubMed 35788565.
Backbone
  Vector backbone: pAGM4673
  Backbone manufacturer: Sylvestre Marillonnet
  Vector type: Plant Expression, Synthetic Biology
Growth in bacteria
  Bacterial resistance: Kanamycin, 50 μg/mL
  Growth temperature: 30°C
  Growth strain: DH5alpha
  Copy number: Unknown
Gene/Insert
  Gene/Insert name: Act2::FRT-loxP-OCS-FRT-loxP::Rluc
  Species: Renilla reniformis
  Tag / fusion protein: PEST (C terminal on insert)
  Cloning method: Restriction Enzyme; 5′ cloning site unknown (unknown if destroyed)
Terms and licenses: Academic/Nonprofit Terms; Industry Terms: Not Available to Industry
Depositor comments: Other genes: TCTP1::Fluc, 35S::iCre
How to cite: LLP761_L2pV1_OR-OCS_s35S-Cre was a gift from Ryan Lister (Addgene plasmid # 192420 ; http://n2t.net/addgene:192420 ; RRID:Addgene_192420)
