[The description below was written by a language model from this plasmid's Addgene catalogue record and pLannotate feature annotations shown in this document.]
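Description:
LLP761_L2pV1_OR-OCS_s35S-Cre is a plant expression and synthetic biology construct built in the pAGM4673 backbone, a binary T-DNA vector. The feature table shows nopaline-type left and right border repeats flanking the payload. Outside them lie an incP oriV with the trfA replication protein for broad-host-range maintenance (as needed in Agrobacterium), a ColE1/pUC-type origin for E. coli, and a kanamycin resistance gene for bacterial selection. No plant selectable marker is annotated between the borders.

The T-DNA carries three transcription units that together represent one input state of a recombinase-based Boolean OR gate. In the gate unit, recorded as Act2::FRT-loxP-OCS-FRT-loxP::Rluc, an octopine synthase terminator sits between the promoter and a Renilla luciferase coding sequence. It splits a TMV Ω leader and is flanked on each side by a minimal FRT site and a loxP site. The terminator blocks read-through into the reporter until either FLP or Cre excises it, so either recombinase alone switches on output. The Renilla luciferase contains an IV2 intron, which prevents expression in bacteria. It also carries a C-terminal PEST degradation tag, which the annotation software matches to a DREB2A fragment, and ends in a CaMV poly(A) signal. The Act2 promoter itself is not annotated in the table.

According to the depositor comments, a second unit is TCTP1::Fluc: firefly luciferase with a gene 7 terminator, presumably serving as a normalisation reporter. The third unit is 35S::iCre, with a CaMV 35S promoter, Ω leader and an IV2 intron annotated, though the Cre coding sequence itself is not. Constitutive Cre supplies the single input, so the plasmid tests the gate's "one input present" state in work on synthetic memory circuits in plants.
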