Features (pLannotate 1.2.2; 24 found; start..end, strand, type, name):
    824..844     +  misc_feature   TMV Ω (fragment): translational enhancer from the tobacco mosaic virus 5'-leader sequence (Gallie et al., 1988)
    845..878     +  protein_bind   FRT (minimal): supports FLP-mediated excision but not integration (Turan and Bode, 2011) FLP recombinase from the Saccharomyces cerevisiae 2μ plasmid
    879..912     +  protein_bind   loxP: Cre-mediated recombination occurs in the 8-bp core sequence (GCATACAT). Cre recombinase
    913..1620    +  terminator     OCS terminator: octopine synthase terminator
   1621..1654    +  protein_bind   FRT (minimal): supports FLP-mediated excision but not integration (Turan and Bode, 2011) FLP recombinase from the Saccharomyces cerevisiae 2μ plasmid
   1655..1688    +  protein_bind   loxP: Cre-mediated recombination occurs in the 8-bp core sequence (GCATACAT). Cre recombinase
   1689..1723    +  misc_feature   TMV Ω (fragment): translational enhancer from the tobacco mosaic virus 5'-leader sequence (Gallie et al., 1988)
   1755..1943    +  intron         IV2 intron: modified second intron of the potato ST-LS1 gene (Vancanneyt et al., 1990)
   1941..2846    +  CDS            LUCI_RENRE: Experimental evidence at protein level: Swiss-Prot protein existence level 1. Upon binding the substrate, the enzyme catalyzes an oxygenation, producing a very short-lived hydroperoxide that cyclizes into a dioxetanone structure, which collapses, releasing a CO(2) molecule. The spontaneous breakdown of the dioxetanone releases the energy (about 50 kcal/mole) that is necessary to generate the excited state of the coelenteramide product, which is the singlet form of the monoanion. In vivo the product undergoes the process of nonradiative energy transfer to an accessory protein, a green fluoresce
   2853..2927    +  CDS            DREB2A (fragment): DRE2A_ARATH - Also known as ERF045. Experimental evidence at protein level: Swiss-Prot protein existence level 1. Transcriptional activator that binds specifically to the DNA sequence 5'-[AG]CCGAC-3'. Binding to the C-repeat/DRE element mediates high salinity- and dehydration-inducible transcription. From Arabidopsis thaliana (Mouse-ear cress).
   2971..3145    +  polyA_signal   CaMV poly(A) signal: cauliflower mosaic virus polyadenylation signal
   3533..5182    +  CDS            LUCI_PHOPY: Experimental evidence at protein level: Swiss-Prot protein existence level 1. Produces green light with a wavelength of 562 nm. From Photinus pyralis (Common eastern firefly) (Lampyris pyralis).
   5205..5405    +  terminator     gene 7 terminator: transcription terminator for octopine-type Ti plasmid gene 7
   5507..5852    +  promoter       CaMV 35S promoter: strong constitutive promoter from cauliflower mosaic virus
   5804..5850    +  promoter       minimal CaMV 35S promoter: minimal 35S promoter from cauliflower mosaic virus
   5881..5934    +  misc_feature   TMV Ω: translational enhancer from the tobacco mosaic virus 5'-leader sequence (Gallie et al., 1988)
   6399..6587    +  intron         IV2 intron: modified second intron of the potato ST-LS1 gene (Vancanneyt et al., 1990)
   7740..7764    +  misc_feature   RB T-DNA repeat: right border repeat from nopaline C58 T-DNA
   7861..8492    +  rep_origin     oriV: incP origin of replication
   8583..8687    +  promoter       AmpR promoter: bla
   8688..9482    +  CDS            KanR: aminoglycoside phosphotransferase; aphA-3; confers resistance to kanamycin
   9653..10241   +  rep_origin     ori: high-copy-number ColE1/pMB1/pBR322/pUC origin of replication
  10577..11722   +  CDS            trfA: TRFA_ECOLX - Experimental evidence at protein level: Swiss-Prot protein existence level 1. Also involved in plasmid copy number control, promoting intermolecular coupling of protein bound iterons at oriV, which inhibits replication initiation. From Escherichia coli.
  11871..11895   +  misc_feature   LB T-DNA repeat: left border repeat from nopaline C58 T-DNA
>Addgene plasmid #192420 | LLP761_L2pV1_OR-OCS_s35S-Cre | addgene full sequence | sequence record 378108 | Addgene NGS Result
GTGCCGAATTCGGATCCGGAGTCGACAAAATTTAGAACGAACTTAATTATGATCTCAAATACATTGATAC
ATATCTCATCTAGATCTAGGTTATCATTATGTAAGAAAGTTTTGACGAATATGGCACGACAAAATGGCTA
GACTCGATGTAATTGGTATCTCAACTCAACATTATACTTATACCAAACATTAGTTAGACAAAATTTAAAC
AACTATTTTTTATGTATGCAAGAGTCAGCATATGTATAATTGATTCAGAATCGTTTTGACGAGTTCGGAT
GTAGTAGTAGCCATTATTTAATGTACATACTAATCGTGAATAGTGAATATGATGAAACATTGTATCTTAT
TGTATAAATATCCATAAACACATCATGAAAGACACTTTCTTTCACGGTCTGAATTAATTATGATACAATT
CTAATAGAAAACGAATTAAATTACGTTGAATTGTATGAAATCTAATTGAACAAGCCAACCACGACGACGA
CTAACGTTGCCTGGATTGACTCGGTTTAAGTTAACCACTAAAAAAACGGAGCTGTCATGTAACACGCGGA
TCGAGCAGGTCACAGTCATGAAGCCATCAAAGCAAAAGAACTAATCCAAGGGCTGAGATGATTAATTAGT
TTAAAAATTAGTTAACACGAGGGAAAAGGCTGTCTGACAGCCAGGTCACGTTATCTTTACCTGTGGTCGA
AATGATTCGTGTCTGTCGATTTTAATTATTTTTTTGAAAGGCCGAAAATAAAGTTGTAAGAGATAAACCC
GCCTATATAAATTCATATATTTTCCTCTCCGCTTTGAATACTGTATTTTTACAACAATTACCAACAACAA
CAAAGAAGTTCCTATTCTCTAGAAAGTATAGGAACTTCATAACTTCGTATAGCATACATTATACGAAGTT
ATCTGCTTTAATGAGATATGCGAGAAGCCTATGATCGCATGATATTTGCTTTCAATTCTGTTGTGCACGT
TGTAAAAAACCTGAGCATGTGTAGCTCAGATCCTTACCGCCGGTTTCGGTTCATTCTAATGAATATATCA
CCCGTTACTATCGTATTTTTATGAATAATATTCTCCGTTCAATTTACTGATTGTACCCTACTACTTATAT
GTACAATATTAAAATGAAAACAATATATTGTGCTGAATAGGTTTATAGCGACATCTATGATAGAGCGCCA
CAATAACAAACAATTGCGTTTTATTATTACAAATCCAATTTTAAAAAAAGCGGCAGAACCGGTCAAACCT
AAAAGACTGATTACATAAATCTTATTCAAATTTCAAAAGTGCCCCAGGGGCTAGTATCTACGACACACCG
AGCGGCGAACTAATAACGCTCACTGAAGGGAACTCCGGTTCCCCGCCGGCGCGCATGGGTGAGATTCCTT
GAAGTTGAGTATTGGCCGTCCGCTCTACCGAAAGTTACGGGCACCATTCAACCCGGTCCAGCACGGCGGC
CGGGTAACCGACTTGCTGCCCCGAGAATTATGCAGCATTTTTTTGGTGTATGTGGGCCCCAAATGAAGTG
CAGGTCAAACCTTGACAGTGACGACAAATCGTTGGGCGGGTCCAGGGCGAATTTTGCGACAACATGTCGA
GGCTCAGCAGGAAGTTCCTATTCTCTAGAAAGTATAGGAACTTCATAACTTCGTATAGCATACATTATAC
GAAGTTATCAACAAACAACATTACAATTACTATTTACAATTACAATGACTTCAAAGGTGTATGATCCTGA
GCAGGTAAGTTTCTGCTTCTACCTTTGATATATATATAATAATTATCATTAATTAGTAGTAATATAATAT
TTCAAATATTTTTTTCAAAATAAAAGAATGTAGTATATAGCAATTGCTTTTCTGTAGTTTATAAGTGTGT
ATATTTTAATTTATAACTTTTCTAATATATGACCAAAATTTGTTGATGTGCAGAGAAAAAGAATGATAAC
TGGTCCACAATGGTGGGCAAGATGTAAACAGATGAACGTGCTTGATTCTTTCATTAATTACTACGATTCA
GAAAAGCACGCTGAGAATGCAGTTATCTTTCTTCACGGAAACGCTGCATCTTCATATTTGTGGAGACATG
TTGTGCCTCACATTGAACCAGTGGCTAGGTGTATTATCCCAGATCTTATCGGAATGGGAAAGTCTGGTAA
ATCTGGAAATGGTTCTTACAGACTTTTGGATCATTATAAGTACCTCACAGCTTGGTTCGAACTTCTCAAC
TTACCTAAGAAGATTATTTTCGTTGGACACGATTGGGGTGCTTGCTTGGCATTCCATTACTCATACGAAC
ACCAAGATAAGATCAAAGCTATAGTTCATGCAGAGAGTGTTGTGGATGTGATAGAATCTTGGGATGAGTG
GCCAGATATTGAAGAGGATATTGCTTTGATCAAGTCTGAAGAGGGAGAAAAGATGGTTCTCGAAAATAAC
TTTTTCGTGGAAACTATGCTTCCTTCAAAGATTATGAGAAAATTGGAACCAGAAGAGTTTGCTGCATATC
TCGAACCTTTCAAGGAAAAAGGAGAGGTTAGAAGGCCAACACTCAGTTGGCCTAGGGAAATACCATTAGT
TAAGGGAGGTAAACCTGATGTTGTGCAGATCGTGAGAAATTATAACGCTTACCTTAGGGCATCAGATGAT
TTGCCTAAGATGTTCATCGAGTCAGATCCAGGATTTTTCAGTAATGCTATAGTTGAAGGTGCAAAGAAAT
TTCCAAACACCGAGTTCGTTAAGGTGAAAGGATTGCATTTCTCACAAGAAGATGCTCCTGATGAGATGGG
AAAGTATATTAAGTCTTTTGTTGAAAGAGTGCTCAAAAACGAGCAGGGTTCTCGATCTGATGCTTCTGAA
GTAACGTCAACAAGCTCCCAGTCTGAGGTATGCACAGTGGAAACGCCAGGTTGTGTTGGTTCTTAAGCTT
CTCTAGCTAGAGTCGATCGACAAGCTCGAGTTTCTCCATAATAATGTGTGAGTAGTTCCCAGATAAGGGA
ATTAGGGTTCCTATAGGGTTTCGCTCATGTGTTGAGCATATAAGAAACCCTTAGTATGTATTTGTATTTG
TAAAATACTTCTATCAATAAAATTTCTAATTCCTAAAACCAAAATCCAGTACTAAAATCCAGATCGCTGC
AAGAATTCAAGCTTGGAGCCAACACTCGAATCCCCACCCGTTGGACCAAACCCGGCTCATTAAGCGTCGG
TTCAGATTTATTTCCTTTATTTAAAAAAAAGGAAAGGGTAAAAAATAGAAAATTGGAAACAGTTAAAGCC
CAAAATTGTAATTTACCGAGAATTGTAAATTTACCTGAAAACCCTACGCTATAGTTTCGACTATAAATAC
CAAACTTAGGACCTCACTTCAGAATCCCCTCGTCGCTGCGTCTCTCTCCCGCAACCTTCGATTTTCGTTT
ATTCGCATCCATCGGAGAGAGAAAACAATCAATAAGCGACCTACTACAAACAAGTAAGTAAGAGAAAAAC
CAAAAGAAGAAGAGAAACAACAAGAAGAAGTAATGGAGGACGCCAAAAACATAAAGAAAGGCCCGGCGCC
ATTCTATCCTCTAGAGGATGGAACCGCTGGAGAGCAACTGCATAAGGCTATGAAGAGATACGCCCTGGTT
CCTGGAACAATTGCTTTTACAGATGCACATATCGAGGTGAACATCACGTACGCGGAATACTTCGAAATGT
CCGTTCGGTTGGCAGAAGCTATGAAACGATATGGGCTGAATACAAATCACAGAATCGTCGTATGCAGTGA
AAACTCTCTTCAATTCTTTATGCCGGTGTTGGGCGCGTTATTTATCGGAGTTGCAGTTGCGCCCGCGAAC
GACATTTATAATGAACGTGAATTGCTCAACAGTATGAACATTTCGCAGCCTACCGTAGTGTTTGTTTCCA
AAAAGGGGTTGCAAAAAATTTTGAACGTGCAAAAAAAATTACCAATAATCCAGAAAATTATTATCATGGA
TTCTAAAACGGATTACCAGGGATTTCAGTCGATGTACACGTTCGTCACATCTCATCTACCTCCCGGTTTT
AATGAATACGATTTTGTACCAGAGTCCTTTGATCGTGACAAAACAATTGCACTGATAATGAATTCCTCTG
GATCTACTGGGTTACCTAAGGGTGTGGCCCTTCCGCATAGAACTGCCTGCGTCAGATTCTCGCATGCCAG
AGATCCTATTTTTGGCAATCAAATCATTCCGGATACTGCGATTTTAAGTGTTGTTCCATTCCATCACGGT
TTTGGAATGTTTACTACACTCGGATATTTGATATGTGGATTTCGAGTCGTCTTAATGTATAGATTTGAAG
AAGAGCTGTTTTTACGATCCCTTCAGGATTACAAAATTCAAAGTGCGTTGCTAGTACCAACCCTATTTTC
ATTCTTCGCCAAAAGCACTCTGATTGACAAATACGATTTATCTAATTTACACGAAATTGCTTCTGGGGGC
GCACCTCTTTCGAAAGAAGTCGGGGAAGCGGTTGCAAAACGCTTCCATCTTCCAGGGATACGACAAGGAT
ATGGGCTCACTGAGACTACATCAGCTATTCTGATTACACCCGAGGGGGATGATAAACCGGGCGCGGTCGG
TAAAGTTGTTCCATTTTTTGAAGCGAAGGTTGTGGATCTGGATACCGGGAAAACGCTGGGCGTTAATCAG
AGAGGCGAATTATGTGTCAGAGGACCTATGATTATGTCCGGTTATGTAAACAATCCGGAAGCGACCAACG
CCTTGATTGACAAGGATGGATGGCTACATTCTGGAGACATAGCTTACTGGGACGAGGACGAACACTTCTT
CATAGTTGACCGCTTGAAGTCTTTAATTAAATACAAAGGATATCAGGTGGCCCCCGCTGAATTGGAATCG
ATATTGTTACAACACCCCAACATCTTCGACGCGGGCGTGGCAGGTCTGCCCGACGATGACGCCGGTGAAC
TTCCCGCCGCCGTTGTTGTTTTGGAGCACGGAAAGACGATGACGGAAAAAGAGATCGTGGATTACGTCGC
CAGTCAAGTAACAACCGCGAAAAAGTTGCGCGGAGGAGTTGTGTTTGTGGACGAAGTACCGAAAGGTCTT
ACCGGAAAACTCGACGCAAGAAAAATCAGAGAGATCCTCATAAAGGCCAAGAAGGGCGGAAAGTCCAAAT
TGTAAGCTTGATCCCCCGTCGACAGCTAGCTATATCATCAATTTATGTATTACACATAATATCGCACTCA
GTCTTTCATCTACGGCAATGTACCAGCTGATATAATCAGTTATTGAAATATTTCTGAATTTAAACTTGCA
TCAATAAATTTATGTTTTTGCTTGGACTATAATACCTGACTTGTTATTTTATCAATAAATATTTAAACTA
TATTTCTTTCAAGATCGCTACTAGAATTCGAGCTCGGAGGTCAACATGGTGGAGCACGACACTCTGGTCT
ACTCCAAAAATGTCAAAGATACAGTCTCAGAAGATCAAAGGGCTATTGAGACTTTTCAACAAAGGATAAT
TTCGGGAAACCTCCTCGGATTCCATTGCCCAGCTATCTGTCACTTCATCGAAAGGACAGTAGAAAAGGAA
GGTGGCTCCTACAAATGCCATCATTGCGATAAAGGAAAGGCTATCATTCAAGATCTCTCTGCCGACAGTG
GTCCCAAAGATGGACCCCCACCCACGAGGAGCATCGTGGAAAAAGAAGAGGTTCCAACCACGTCTACAAA
GCAAGTGGATTGATGTGACATCTCCACTGACGTAAGGGATGACGCACAATCCCACTATCCTTCGCAAGAC
CCTTCCTCTATATAAGGAAGTTCATTTCATTTGGAGAGGACACGCTCGAGTATAAGAGCTCATTTTTACA
ACAATTACCAACAACAACAAACAACAAACAACATTACAATTACATTTACAATTATCGATACAATGGTGCC
CAAGAAGAAGAGGAAAGTCTCCAACCTGCTGACTGTGCACCAAAACCTGCCTGCCCTCCCTGTGGATGCC
ACCTCTGATGAAGTCAGGAAGAACCTGATGGACATGTTCAGGGACAGGCAGGCCTTCTCTGAACACACCT
GGAAGATGCTCCTGTCTGTGTGCAGATCCTGGGCTGCCTGGTGCAAGCTGAACAACAGGAAATGGTTCCC
TGCTGAACCTGAGGATGTGAGGGACTACCTCCTGTACCTGCAAGCCAGAGGCCTGGCTGTGAAAACCATC
CAACAGCACCTGGGCCAGCTCAACATGCTGCACAGGAGATCTGGCCTGCCTCGCCCTTCTGACTCCAATG
CTGTGTCCCTGGTGATGAGGAGAATCAGAAAGGAGAATGTGGATGCTGGGGAGAGAGCCAAGCAGGCCCT
GGCCTTTGAACGCACTGACTTTGACCAGGTAAGTTTCTGCTTCTACCTTTGATATATATATAATAATTAT
CATTAATTAGTAGTAATATAATATTTCAAATATTTTTTTCAAAATAAAAGAATGTAGTATATAGCAATTG
CTTTTCTGTAGTTTATAAGTGTGTATATTTTAATTTATAACTTTTCTAATATATGACCAAAATTTGTTGA
TGTGCAGGTCAGATCCCTGATGGAGAACTCTGACAGATGCCAGGACATCAGGAACCTGGCCTTCCTGGGC
ATTGCCTACAACACCCTGCTGCGCATTGCCGAAATTGCCAGAATCAGAGTGAAGGACATCTCCCGCACCG
ATGGTGGGAGAATGCTGATCCACATTGGCAGGACCAAGACCCTGGTGTCCACAGCTGGTGTGGAGAAGGC
CCTGTCCCTGGGGGTTACCAAGCTGGTGGAGAGATGGATCTCTGTGTCTGGTGTGGCTGATGACCCCAAC
AACTACCTGTTCTGCCGGGTCAGAAAGAATGGTGTGGCTGCCCCTTCTGCCACCTCCCAACTGTCCACCC
GGGCCCTGGAAGGGATCTTTGAGGCCACCCACCGCCTGATCTATGGTGCCAAGGATGACTCTGGGCAGAG
ATACCTGGCCTGGTCTGGCCACTCTGCCAGAGTGGGTGCTGCCAGGGACATGGCCAGGGCTGGTGTGTCC
ATCCCTGAAATCATGCAGGCTGGTGGCTGGACCAATGTGAACATTGTGATGAACTACATCAGAAACCTGG
ACTCTGAGACTGGGGCCATGGTGAGGCTGCTCGAGGATGGGGACTGAGCTTGCTCTCAAGATCAAAGGCT
TAAAAAGCTGGGGTTTTATGAATGGGATCAAAGTTTCTTTTTTTCTTTTATATTTGCTTCTCCATTTGTT
TGTTTCATTTCCCTTTTTGTTTTCGTTTCTATGATGCACTTGTGTGTGACAAACTCTCTGGGTTTTTACT
TACGTCTGCGTTTCAAAAAAAAAAACCGCTTTCGTTTTGCGTTTTAGTCCCATTGTTTTGTAGCTCTGAG
TGATCGAATTGATGCCTCTTTATTCCTTTTGTTCCCTATAATTTCTTTCAAAACTCAGAAGAAAAACCTT
GAAACTCTTTGCAATGTTAATATAAGTATTGTATAAGATTTTTATTGATTTGGTTATTAGTCTTACTTTT
GCTACCTCCATCTTCACTTGGAACTGATATTCTGAATAGTTAAAGCGTTACATGTGTTCCATTCACAAAT
GAACTTAAACTAGCACAAAGTCAGATATTTTAAGATCGCACCATTTCGCTTTACGAGGATGCACATGTGA
CCGAGGGACACGAAGTGATCCGTTTAAACTATCAGTGTTTGACAGGATATATTGGCGGGTAAACCTAAGA
GAAAAGAGCGTTTATTAGAATAATCGGATATTTAAAAGGGCGTGAAAAGGTTTATCCGTTCGTCCATTTG
TATGTGCCAGCCGCCTTTGCGACGCTCACCGGGCTGGTTGCCCTCGCCGCTGGGCTGGCGGCCGTCTATG
GCCCTGCAAACGCGCCAGAAACGCCGTCGAAGCCGTGTGCGAGACACCGCGGCCGCCGGCGTTGTGGATA
CCTCGCGGAAAACTTGGCCCTCACTGACAGATGAGGGGCGGACGTTGACACTTGAGGGGCCGACTCACCC
GGCGCGGCGTTGACAGATGAGGGGCAGGCTCGATTTCGGCCGGCGACGTGGAGCTGGCCAGCCTCGCAAA
TCGGCGAAAACGCCTGATTTTACGCGAGTTTCCCACAGATGATGTGGACAAGCCTGGGGATAAGTGCCCT
GCGGTATTGACACTTGAGGGGCGCGACTACTGACAGATGAGGGGCGCGATCCTTGACACTTGAGGGGCAG
AGTGCTGACAGATGAGGGGCGCACCTATTGACATTTGAGGGGCTGTCCACAGGCAGAAAATCCAGCATTT
GCAAGGGTTTCCGCCCGTTTTTCGGCCACCGCTAACCTGTCTTTTAACCTGCTTTTAAACCAATATTTAT
AAACCTTGTTTTTAACCAGGGCTGCGCCCTGTGCGCGTGACCGCGCACGCCGAAGGGGGGTGCCCCCCCT
TCTCGAACCCTCCCGGCCCGCTAACGCGGGCCTCCCATCCCCCCAGGGGCTGCGCCCCTCGGCCGCGAAC
GGCCTCACCCCAAAAATGGCAGCGCTGGCCAATTCCCGAGTGCGCGGAACCCCTATTTGTTTATTTTTCT
AAATACATTCAAATATGTATCCGCTCATGAGACAATAACCCTGATAAATGCTTCAATAATATTGAAAAAG
GAAGAGTATGGCTAAAATGAGAATATCACCGGAATTGAAAAAACTGATCGAAAAATACCGCTGCGTAAAA
GATACGGAAGGAATGTCTCCTGCTAAGGTATATAAGCTGGTGGGAGAAAATGAAAACCTATATTTAAAAA
TGACGGACAGCCGGTATAAAGGGACCACCTATGATGTGGAACGGGAAAAGGACATGATGCTATGGCTGGA
AGGAAAGCTGCCTGTTCCAAAGGTCCTGCACTTTGAACGGCATGATGGCTGGAGCAATCTGCTCATGAGT
GAGGCCGATGGCGTCCTTTGCTCGGAAGAGTATGAAGATGAACAAAGCCCTGAAAAGATTATCGAGCTGT
ATGCGGAGTGCATCAGGCTCTTTCACTCCATCGACATATCGGATTGTCCCTATACGAATAGCTTAGACAG
CCGCTTAGCCGAATTGGATTACTTACTGAATAACGATCTGGCCGATGTGGATTGCGAAAACTGGGAAGAG
GACACTCCATTTAAAGATCCGCGCGAGCTGTATGATTTTTTAAAGACGGAAAAGCCCGAAGAGGAACTTG
TCTTTTCCCACGGCGACCTGGGAGACAGCAACATCTTTGTGAAAGATGGCAAAGTAAGTGGCTTTATTGA
TCTTGGGAGAAGCGGCAGGGCGGACAAGTGGTATGACATTGCCTTCTGCGTCCGGTCGCTCAGGGAGGAT
ATCGGGGAAGAACAGTATGTCGAGCTATTTTTTGACTTACTGGGGATCAAGCCTGATTGGGAGAAAATAA
AATATTATATTTTACTGGATGAATTGTTTTAGCTGTCAGACCAAGTTTACTCATATATACTTTAGATTGA
TTTAAAACTTCATTTTTAATTTAAAAGGATCTAGGTGAAGATCCTTTTTGATAATCTCATGACCAAAATC
CCTTAACGTGAGTTTTCGTTCCACTGAGCGTCAGACCCCGTAGAAAAGATCAAAGGATCTTCTTGAGATC
CTTTTTTTCTGCGCGTAATCTGCTGCTTGCAAACAAAAAAACCACCGCTACCAGCGGTGGTTTGTTTGCC
GGATCAAGAGCTACCAACTCTTTTTCCGAAGGTAACTGGCTTCAGCAGAGCGCAGATACCAAATACTGTT
CTTCTAGTGTAGCCGTAGTTAGGCCACCACTTCAAGAACTCTGTAGCACCGCCTACATACCTCGCTCTGC
TAATCCTGTTACCAGTGGCTGCTGCCAGTGGCGATAAGTCGTGTCTTACCGGGTTGGACTCAAGACGATA
GTTACCGGATAAGGCGCAGCGGTCGGGCTGAACGGGGGGTTCGTGCACACAGCCCAGCTTGGAGCGAACG
ACCTACACCGAACTGAGATACCTACAGCGTGAGCTATGAGAAAGCGCCACGCTTCCCGAAGGGAGAAAGG
CGGACAGGTATCCGGTAAGCGGCAGGGTCGGAACAGGAGAGCGCACGAGGGAGCTTCCAGGGGGAAACGC
CTGGTATCTTTATAGTCCTGTCGGGTTTCGCCACCTCTGACTTGAGCGTCGATTTTTGTGATGCTCGTCA
GGGGGGCGGAGCCTATGGAAAAACGCCAGCAACGCGGCCTTTTTACGGTTCCTGGCAGATCCTAGATGTG
GCGCAACGATGCCGGCGACAAGCAGGAGCGCACCGACTTCTTCCGCATCAAGTGTTTTGGCTCTCAGGCC
GAGGCCCACGGCAAGTATTTGGGCAAGGGGTCGCTGGTATTCGTGCAGGGCAAGATTCGGAATACCAAGT
ACGAGAAGGACGGCCAGACGGTCTACGGGACCGACTTCATTGCCGATAAGGTGGATTATCTGGACACCAA
GGCACCAGGCGGGTCAAATCAGGAATAAGGGCACATTGCCCCGGCGTGAGTCGGGGCAATCCCGCAAGGA
GGGTGAATGAATCGGACGTTTGACCGGAAGGCATACAGGCAAGAACTGATCGACGCGGGGTTTTCCGCCG
AGGATGCCGAAACCATCGCAAGCCGCACCGTCATGCGTGCGCCCCGCGAAACCTTCCAGTCCGTCGGCTC
GATGGTCCAGCAAGCTACGGCCAAGATCGAGCGCGACAGCGTGCAACTGGCTCCCCCTGCCCTGCCCGCG
CCATCGGCCGCCGTGGAGCGTTCGCGTCGTCTTGAACAGGAGGCGGCAGGTTTGGCGAAGTCGATGACCA
TCGACACGCGAGGAACTATGACGACCAAGAAGCGAAAAACCGCCGGCGAGGACCTGGCAAAACAGGTCAG
CGAGGCCAAGCAGGCCGCGTTGCTGAAACACACGAAGCAGCAGATCAAGGAAATGCAGCTTTCCTTGTTC
GATATTGCGCCGTGGCCGGACACGATGCGAGCGATGCCAAACGACACGGCCCGCTCTGCCCTGTTCACCA
CGCGCAACAAGAAAATCCCGCGCGAGGCGCTGCAAAACAAGGTCATTTTCCACGTCAACAAGGACGTGAA
GATCACCTACACCGGCGTCGAGCTGCGGGCCGACGATGACGAACTGGTGTGGCAGCAGGTGTTGGAGTAC
GCGAAGCGCACCCCTATCGGCGAGCCGATCACCTTCACGTTCTACGAGCTTTGCCAGGACCTGGGCTGGT
CGATCAATGGCCGGTATTACACGAAGGCCGAGGAATGCCTGTCGCGCCTACAGGCGACGGCGATGGGCTT
CACGTCCGACCGCGTTGGGCACCTGGAATCGGTGTCGCTGCTGCACCGCTTCCGCGTCCTGGACCGTGGC
AAGAAAACGTCCCGTTGCCAGGTCCTGATCGACGAGGAAATCGTCGTGCTGTTTGCTGGCGACCACTACA
CGAAATTCATATGGGAGAAGTACCGCAAGCTGTCGCCGACGGCCCGACGGATGTTCGACTATTTCAGCTC
GCACCGGGAGCCGTACCCGCTCAAGCTGGAAACCTTCCGCCTCATGTGCGGATCGGATTCCACCCGCGTG
AAGAAGTGGCGCGAGCAGGTCGGCGAAGCCTGCGAAGAGTTGCGAGGCAGCGGCCTGGTGGAACACGCCT
GGGTCAATGATGACCTGGTGCATTGCAAACGCTAGGGCCTTGTGGGGTCAGTTCCGGCTGGGGGTTCAGC
AGCCCCTGCTCGGATCTGTTGGACCGGACAGTAGTCATGGTTGATGGGCTGCCTGTATCGAGTGGTGATT
TTGTGCCGAGCTGCCGGTCGGGGAGCTGTTGGCTGGCTGGTGGCAGGATATATTGTGGTGTAAACAAATT
GACGCTTAGACAACTTAATAACACATTGCGGACGTTTTTAATGTACTGGGGTTGAACACTCT
